>Addgene plasmid #206235 | pf CAG mc2 IRES blast | addgene full sequence | sequence record 406235 | Addgene NGS Result
GACATTGATTATTGACTAGTTATTAATAGTAATCAATTACGGGGTCATTAGTTCATAGCCCATATATGGA
GTTCCGCGTTACATAACTTACGGTAAATGGCCCGCCTGGCTGACCGCCCAACGACCCCCGCCCATTGACG
TCAATAATGACGTATGTTCCCATAGTAACGCCAATAGGGACTTTCCATTGACGTCAATGGGTGGAGTATT
TACGGTAAACTGCCCACTTGGCAGTACATCAAGTGTATCATATGCCAAGTACGCCCCCTATTGACGTCAA
TGACGGTAAATGGCCCGCCTGGCATTATGCCCAGTACATGACCTTATGGGACTTTCCTACTTGGCAGTAC
ATCTACGTATTAGTCATCGCTATTACCATGGTGATGCGGTTTTGGCAGTACATCAATGGGCGTGGATAGC
GGTTTGACTCACGGGGATTTCCAAGTCTCCACCCCATTGACGTCAATGGGAGTTTGTTTTGGCACCAAAA
TCAACGGGACTTTCCAAAATGTCGTAACAACTCCGCCCCATTGACGCAAATGGGCGGTAGGCGTGTACGG
TGGGAGGTCTATATAAGCAGCGCGTTTTGCCTGTACTGGGTCTCTCTGGTTAGACCAGATCTGAGCCTGG
GAGCTCTCTGGCTAACTAGGGAACCCACTGCTTAAGCCTCAATAAAGCTTGCCTTGAGTGCTTCAAGTAG
TGTGTGCCCGTCTGTTGTGTGACTCTGGTAACTAGAGATCCCTCAGACCCTTTTAGTCAGTGTGGAAAAT
CTCTAGCAGTGGCGCCCGAACAGGGACTTGAAAGCGAAAGGGAAACCAGAGGAGCTCTCTCGACGCAGGA
CTCGGCTTGCTGAAGCGCGCACGGCAAGAGGCGAGGGGCGGCGACTGGTGAGTACGCCAAAAATTTTGAC
TAGCGGAGGCTAGAAGGAGAGAGATGGGTGCGAGAGCGTCAGTATTAAGCGGGGGAGAATTAGATCGCGA
TGGGAAAAAATTCGGTTAAGGCCAGGGGGAAAGAAAAAATATAAATTAAAACATATAGTATGGGCAAGCA
GGGAGCTAGAACGATTCGCAGTTAATCCTGGCCTGTTAGAAACATCAGAAGGCTGTAGACAAATACTGGG
ACAGCTACAACCATCCCTTCAGACAGGATCAGAAGAACTTAGATCATTATATAATACAGTAGCAACCCTC
TATTGTGTGCATCAAAGGATAGAGATAAAAGACACCAAGGAAGCTTTAGACAAGATAGAGGAAGAGCAAA
ACAAAAGTAAGACCACCGCACAGCAAGCGGCCGCTGATCTTCAGACCTGGAGGAGGAGATATGAGGGACA
ATTGGAGAAGTGAATTATATAAATATAAAGTAGTAAAAATTGAACCATTAGGAGTAGCACCCACCAAGGC
AAAGAGAAGAGTGGTGCAGAGAGAAAAAAGAGCAGTGGGAATAGGAGCTTTGTTCCTTGGGTTCTTGGGA
GCAGCAGGAAGCACTATGGGCGCAGCGTCAATGACGCTGACGGTACAGGCCAGACAATTATTGTCTGGTA
TAGTGCAGCAGCAGAACAATTTGCTGAGGGCTATTGAGGCGCAACAGCATCTGTTGCAACTCACAGTCTG
GGGCATCAAGCAGCTCCAGGCAAGAATCCTGGCTGTGGAAAGATACCTAAAGGATCAACAGCTCCTGGGG
ATTTGGGGTTGCTCTGGAAAACTCATTTGCACCACTGCTGTGCCTTGGAATGCTAGTTGGAGTAATAAAT
CTCTGGAACAGATTTGGAATCACACGACCTGGATGGAGTGGGACAGAGAAATTAACAATTACACAAGCTT
AATACACTCCTTAATTGAAGAATCGCAAAACCAGCAAGAAAAGAATGAACAAGAATTATTGGAATTAGAT
AAATGGGCAAGTTTGTGGAATTGGTTTAACATAACAAATTGGCTGTGGTATATAAAATTATTCATAATGA
TAGTAGGAGGCTTGGTAGGTTTAAGAATAGTTTTTGCTGTACTTTCTATAGTGAATAGAGTTAGGCAGGG
ATATTCACCATTATCGTTTCAGACCCACCTCCCAACCCCGAGGGGACCCGACAGGCCCGAAGGAATAGAA
GAAGAAGGTGGAGAGAGAGACAGAGACAGATCCATTCGATTAGTGAACGGATCGGCACTGCGTGCGCCAA
TTCTGCAGACAAATGGCAGTATTCATCCACAATTTTAAAAGAAAAGGGGGGATTGGGGGGTACAGTGCAG
GGGAAAGAATAGTAGACATAATAGCAACAGACATACAAACTAAAGAATTACAAAAACAAATTACAAAAAT
TCAAAATTTTCGGGTTTATTACAGGGACAGCAGAGATCCAGTTTGGTTAATTAAGACTAGTTATTAATAG
TAATCAATTACGGGGTCATTAGTTCATAGCCCATATATGGAGTTCCGCGTTACATAACTTACGGTAAATG
GCCCGCCTGGCTGACCGCCCAACGACCCCCGCCCATTGACGTCAATAATGACGTATGTTCCCATAGTAAC
GCCAATAGGGACTTTCCATTGACGTCAATGGGTGGAGTATTTACGGTAAACTGCCCACTTGGCAGTACAT
CAAGTGTATCATATGCCAAGTACGCCCCCTATTGACGTCAATGACGGTAAATGGCCCGCCTGGCATTATG
CCCAGTACATGACCTTATGGGACTTTCCTACTTGGCAGTACATCTACGTATTAGTCATCGCTATTACCAT
GGTCGAGGTGAGCCCCACGTTCTGCTTCACTCTCCCCATCTCCCCCCCCTCCCCACCCCCAATTTTGTAT
TTATTTATTTTTTAATTATTTTGTGCAGCGATGGGGGCGGGGGGGGGGGGGGGCGCGCCAGGCGGGGCGG
GGCGGGGCGAGGGGCGGGGCGGGGCGAGGCGGAGAGGTGCGGCGGCAGCCAATCAGAGCGGCGCGCTCCG
AAAGTTTCCTTTTATGGCGAGGCGGCGGCGGCGGCGGCCCTATAAAAAGCGAAGCGCGCGGCGGGCGGGA
GTCGCTGCGCGCTGCCTTCGCCCCGTGCCCCGCTCCGCCGCCGCCTCGCGCCGCCCGCCCCGGCTCTGAC
TGACCGCGTTACTCCCACAGGTGAGCGGGCGGGACGGCCCTTCTCCTCCGGGCTGTAATTAGCGCTTGGT
TTAATGACGGCTTGTTTCCTTTCTGTGGCTGCGTGAAAGCCTTGAGGGGCTCCGGGAGGGCCCTTTGTGC
GGGGGGAGCGGCTCGGGGGGTGCGTGCGTGTGTGTGTGCGTGGGGAGCGCCGCGTGCGGCTCCGCGCTGC
CCGGCGGCTGTGAGCGCTGCGGGCGCGGCGCGGGGCTTTGTGCGCTCCGCAGTGTGCGCGAGGGGAGCGC
GGCCGGGGGCGGTGCCCCGCGGTGCGGGGGGGGCTGCGAGGGGAACAAAGGCTGCGTGCGGGGTGTGTGC
GTGGGGGGGTGAGCAGGGGGTGTGGGCGCGTCGGTCGGGCTGCAACCCCCCCTGCACCCCCCTCCCCGAG
TTGCTGAGCACGGCCCGGCTTCGGGTGCGGGGCTCCGTACGGGGCGTGGCGCGGGGCTCGCCGTGCCGGG
CGGGGGGTGGCGGCAGGTGGGGGTGCCGGGCGGGGCGGGGCCGCCTCGGGCCGGGGAGGGCTCGGGGGAG
GGGCGCGGCGGCCCCCGGAGCGCCGGCGGCTGTCGAGGCGCGGCGAGCCGCAGCCATTGCCTTTTATGGT
AATCGTGCGAGAGGGCGCAGGGACTTCCTTTGTCCCAAATCTGTGCGGAGCCGAAATCTGGGAGGCGCCG
CCGCACCCCCTCTAGCGGGCGCGGGGCGAAGCGGTGCGGCGCCGGCAGGAAGGAAATGGGCGGGGAGGGC
CTTCGTGCGTCGCCGCGCCGCCGTCCCCTTCTCCCTCTCCAGCCTCGGGGCTGTCCGCGGGGGGACGGCT
GCCTTCGGGGGGGACGGGGCAGGGCGGGGTTCGGCTTCTGGCGTGTGACCGGCGGCTGAACCCACTGCTT
ACTGGCTTATCGAAATTAATACGACTCACTATAGGGAGACCCAAGCTTGGTACCGAGCTCGGATCCACTA
GTCCAGTGTGGTGGAATTCAAAGTGCTGAGATTACAGGCGTGAGCCACCACCCCCGGCCCACTTTTTGTA
AAGGTACGTACTAATGACTTTTTTTTTATACTTCAGGGAGACGGTTGTGTACGTCTCGGTAAGAAGCAAG
GAAAAGAATTAGGCTCGGCACGGTAGCTCACACCTGTAATCCCAGCACTCGAGTCTAGAGGGCCCTATTC
TATAGTGTCACCTAAATGCTAGAGCTCGCTGATCAGCCTCGACTGTGCCTTCTAGTTGCCAGCCATCTGT
TGTTTGCCCGCCCCTCTCCCTCCCCCCCCCCTAACGTTACTGGCCGAAGCCGCTTGGAATAAGGCCGGTG
TGCGTTTGTCTATATGTTATTTTCCACCATATTGCCGTCTTTTGGCAATGTGAGGGCCCGGAAACCTGGC
CCTGTCTTCTTGACGAGCATTCCTAGGGGTCTTTCCCCTCTCGCCAAAGGAATGCAAGGTCTGTTGAATG
TCGTGAAGGAAGCAGTTCCTCTGGAAGCTTCTTGAAGACAAACAACGTCTGTAGCGACCCTTTGCAGGCA
GCGGAACCCCCCACCTGGCGACAGGTGCCTCTGCGGCCAAAAGCCACGTGTATAAGATACACCTGCAAAG
GCGGCACAACCCCAGTGCCACGTTGTGAGTTGGATAGTTGTGGAAAGAGTCAAATGGCTCTCCTCAAGCG
TATTCAACAAGGGGCTGAAGGATGCCCAGAAGGTACCCCATTGTATGGGATCTGATCTGGGGCCTCGGTA
CACATGCTTTACATGTGTTTAGTCGAGGTTAAAAAAACGTCTAGGCCCCCCGAACCACGGGGACGTGGTT
TTCCTTTGAAAAACACGATGATAATATGGCCACAAACCGGTGCCACCATGGCCAAGCCTTTGTCTCAAGA
AGAATCCACCCTCATTGAAAGAGCAACGGCTACAATCAACAGCATCCCCATCTCTGAAGACTACAGCGTC
GCCAGCGCAGCTCTCTCTAGCGACGGCCGCATCTTCACTGGTGTCAATGTATATCATTTTACTGGGGGAC
CTTGTGCAGAACTCGTGGTGCTGGGCACTGCTGCTGCTGCGGCAGCTGGCAACCTGACTTGTATCGTCGC
GATCGGAAATGAGAACAGGGGCATCTTGAGCCCCTGCGGACGGTGCCGACAGGTGCTTCTCGATCTGCAT
CCTGGGATCAAAGCCATAGTGAAGGACAGTGATGGACAGCCGACGGCAGTTGGGATTCGTGAATTGCTGC
CCTCTGGTTATGTGTGGGAGGGCTAATTCGAAATGAGGCGCGCCGAATTCGATATCAAGCTTATCGATAA
TCAACCTCTGGATTACAAAATTTGTGAAAGATTGACTGGTATTCTTAACTATGTTGCTCCTTTTACGCTA
TGTGGATACGCTGCTTTAATGCCTTTGTATCATGCTATTGCTTCCCGTATGGCTTTCATTTTCTCCTCCT
TGTATAAATCCTGGTTGCTGTCTCTTTATGAGGAGTTGTGGCCCGTTGTCAGGCAACGTGGCGTGGTGTG
CACTGTGTTTGCTGACGCAACCCCCACTGGTTGGGGCATTGCCACCACCTGTCAGCTCCTTTCCGGGACT
TTCGCTTTCCCCCTCCCTATTGCCACGGCGGAACTCATCGCCGCCTGCCTTGCCCGCTGCTGGACAGGGG
CTCGGCTGTTGGGCACTGACAATTCCGTGGTGTTGTCGGGGAAATCATCGTCCTTTCCTTGGCTGCTCGC
CTGTGTTGCCACCTGGATTCTGCGCGGGACGTCCTTCTGCTACGTCCCTTCGGCCCTCAATCCAGCGGAC
CTTCCTTCCCGCGGCCTGCTGCCGGCTCTGCGGCCTCTTCCGCGTCTTCGCCTTCGCCCTCAGACGAGTC
GGATCTCCCTTTGGGCCGCCTCCCCGCATCGATACCGTCGACCTCGAGACCTAGAAAAACATGGAGCAAT
CACAAGTAGCAATACAGCAGCTACCAATGCTGATTGTGCCTGGCTAGAAGCACAAGAGGAGGAGGAGGTG
GGTTTTCCAGTCACACCTCAGGTACCTTTAAGACCAATGACTTACAAGGCAGCTGTAGATCTTAGCCACT
TTTTAAAAGAAAAGGGGGGACTGGAAGGGCTAATTCACTCCCAACGAAGACAAGATATCCTTGATCTGTG
GATCTACCACACACAAGGCTACTTCCCTGATTGGCAGAACTACACACCAGGGCCAGGGATCAGATATCCA
CTGACCTTTGGATGGTGCTACAAGCTAGTACCAGTTGAGCAAGAGAAGGTAGAAGAAGCCAATGAAGGAG
AGAACACCCGCTTGTTACACCCTGTGAGCCTGCATGGGATGGATGACCCGGAGAGAGAAGTATTAGAGTG
GAGGTTTGACAGCCGCCTAGCATTTCATCACATGGCCCGAGAGCTGCATCCGGACTGTACTGGGTCTCTC
TGGTTAGACCAGATCTGAGCCTGGGAGCTCTCTGGCTAACTAGGGAACCCACTGCTTAAGCCTCAATAAA
GCTTGCCTTGAGTGCTTCAAGTAGTGTGTGCCCGTCTGTTGTGTGACTCTGGTAACTAGAGATCCCTCAG
ACCCTTTTAGTCAGTGTGGAAAATCTCTAGCAGGGCCCGTTTAAACCCGCTGATCAGCCTCGACTGTGCC
TTCTAGTTGCCAGCCATCTGTTGTTTGCCCCTCCCCCGTGCCTTCCTTGACCCTGGAAGGTGCCACTCCC
ACTGTCCTTTCCTAATAAAATGAGGAAATTGCATCGCATTGTCTGAGTAGGTGTCATTCTATTCTGGGGG
GTGGGGTGGGGCAGGACAGCAAGGGGGAGGATTGGGAAGACAATAGCAGGCATGCTGGGGATGCGGTGGG
CTCTATGGCTTCTGAGGCGGAAAGAACCAGCTGGGGCTCTAGGGGGTATCCCC
[124 nt withheld, positions 6984-7107]
C
[91 nt withheld, positions 7109-7199]
A
[49 nt withheld, positions 7201-7249]
CCTTTGACGTTGGAGTCCACGTTCTTT
[37 nt withheld, positions 7277-7313]
ACCCTATCTCGGTCTATTCTTTTGATTTATAAGGGATTTTGCCGATTTCGGCCTATTGGTTAAAAAATGA
GCTGATTTAACAAAAATTTAACGCGAATTAATTCTGTGGAATGTGTGTCAGTTAGGGTGTGGAAAGTCCC
CAGGCTCCCCAGCAGGCAGAAGTATGCAAAGCATGCATCTCAATTAGTCAGCAACCAGGTGTGGAAAGTC
CCCAGGCTCCCCAGCAGGCAGAAGTATGCAAAGCATGCATCTCAATTAGTCAGCAACCATAGTCCCGCCC
CTAACTCCGCCCATCCCGCCCCTAACTCCGCCCAGTTCCGCCCATTCTCCGCCCCATGGCTGACTAATTT
TTTTTATTTATGCAGAGGCCGAGGCCGCCTCTGCCTCTGAGCTATTCCAGAAGTAGTGAGGAGGCTTTTT
TGGAGGCCTAGGCTTTTGCAAAAAGCTCCCGGGAGCTTGTATATCCATTTTCGGATCTGATCAGCACGTG
TTGACAATTAATCATCGGCATAGTATATCGGCATAGTATAATACGACAAGGTGAGGAACTAAACCATGGC
CAAGTTGACCAGTGCCGTTCCGGTGCTCACCGCGCGCGACGTCGCCGGAGCGGTCGAGTTCTGGACCGAC
CGGCTCGGGTTCTCCCGGGACTTCGTGGAGGACGACTTCGCCGGTGTGGTCCGGGACGACGTGACCCTGT
TCATCAGCGCGGTCCAGGACCAGGTGGTGCCGGACAACACCCTGGCCTGGGTGTGGGTGCGCGGCCTGGA
CGAGCTGTACGCCGAGTGGTCGGAGGTCGTGTCCACGAACTTCCGGGACGCCTCCGGGCCGGCCATGACC
GAGATCGGCGAGCAGCCGTGGGGGCGGGAGTTCGCCCTGCGCGACCCGGCCGGCAACTGCGTGCACTTCG
TGGCCGAGGAGCAGGACTGACACGTGCTACGAGATTTCGATTCCACCGCCGCCTTCTATGAAAGGTTGGG
CTTCGGAATCGTTTTCCGGGACGCCGGCTGGATGATCCTCCAGCGCGGGGATCTCATGCTGGAGTTCTTC
GCCCACCCCAACTTGTTTATTGCAGCTTATAATGGTTACAAATAAAGCAATAGCATCACAAATTTCACAA
ATAAAGCATTTTTTTCACTGCATTCTAGTTGTGGTTTGTCCAAACTCATCAATGTATCTTATCATGTCTG
TATACCGTCGACCTCTAGCTAGAGCTTGGCGTAATCATGGTCATAGCTGTTTCCTGTGTGAAATTGTTAT
CCGCTCACAATTCCACACAACATACGAGCCGGAAGCATAAAGTGTAAAGCCTGGGGTGCCTAATGAGTGA
GCTAACTCACATTAATTGCGTTGCGCTCACTGCCCGCTTTCCAGTCGGGAAACCTGTCGTGCCAGCTGCA
TTAATGAATCGGCCAACGCGCGGGGAGAGGCGGTTTGCGTATTGGGCGCTCTTCCGCTTCCTCGCTCACT
GACTCGCTGCGCTCGGTCGTTCGGCTGCGGCGAGCGGTATCAGCTCACTCAAAGGCGGTAATACGGTTAT
CCACAGAATCAGGGGATAACGCAGGAAAGAACATGTGAGCAAAAGGCCAGCAAAAGGCCAGGAACCGTAA
AAAGGCCGCGTTGCTGGCGTTTTTCCATAGGCTCCGCCCCCCTGACGAGCATCACAAAAATCGACGCTCA
AGTCAGAGGTGGCGAAACCCGACAGGACTATAAAGATACCAGGCGTTTCCCCCTGGAAGCTCCCTCGTGC
GCTCTCCTGTTCCGACCCTGCCGCTTACCGGATACCTGTCCGCCTTTCTCCCTTCGGGAAGCGTGGCGCT
TTCTCATAGCTCACGCTGTAGGTATCTCAGTTCGGTGTAGGTCGTTCGCTCCAAGCTGGGCTGTGTGCAC
GAACCCCCCGTTCAGCCCGACCGCTGCGCCTTATCCGGTAACTATCGTCTTGAGTCCAACCCGGTAAGAC
ACGACTTATCGCCACTGGCAGCAGCCACTGGTAACAGGATTAGCAGAGCGAGGTATGTAGGCGGTGCTAC
AGAGTTCTTGAAGTGGTGGCCTAACTACGGCTACACTAGAAGAACAGTATTTGGTATCTGCGCTCTGCTG
AAGCCAGTTACCTTCGGAAAAAGAGTTGGTAGCTCTTGATCCGGCAAACAAACCACCGCTGGTAGCGGTG
GTTTTTTTGTTTGCAAGCAGCAGATTACGCGCAGAAAAAAAGGATCTCAAGAAGATCCTTTGATCTTTTC
TACGGGGTCTGACGCTCAGTGGAACGAAAACTCACGTTAAGGGATTTTGGTCATGAGATTATCAAAAAGG
ATCTTCACCTAGATCCTTTTAAATTAAAAATGAAGTTTTAAATCAATCTAAAGTATATATGAGTAAACTT
GGTCTGACAGTTACCAATGCTTAATCAGTGAGGCACCTATCTCAGCGATCTGTCTATTTCGTTCATCCAT
AGTTGCCTGACTCCCCGTCGTGTAGATAACTACGATACGGGAGGGCTTACCATCTGGCCCCAGTGCTGCA
ATGATACCGCGAGACCCACGCTCACCGGCTCCAGATTTATCAGCAATAAACCAGCCAGCCGGAAGGGCCG
AGCGCAGAAGTGGTCCTGCAACTTTATCCGCCTCCATCCAGTCTATTAATTGTTGCCGGGAAGCTAGAGT
AAGTAGTTCGCCAGTTAATAGTTTGCGCAACGTTGTTGCCATTGCTACAGGCATCGTGGTGTCACGCTCG
TCGTTTGGTATGGCTTCATTCAGCTCCGGTTCCCAACGATCAAGGCGAGTTACATGATCCCCCATGTTGT
GCAAAAAAGCGGTTAGCTCCTTCGGTCCTCCGATCGTTGTCAGAAGTAAGTTGGCCGCAGTGTTATCACT
CATGGTTATGGCAGCACTGCATAATTCTCTTACTGTCATGCCATCCGTAAGATGCTTTTCTGTGACTGGT
GAGTACTCAACCAAGTCATTCTGAGAATAGTGTATGCGGCGACCGAGTTGCTCTTGCCCGGCGTCAATAC
GGGATAATACCGCGCCACATAGCAGAACTTTAAAAGTGCTCATCATTGGAAAACGTTCTTCGGGGCGAAA
ACTCTCAAGGATCTTACCGCTGTTGAGATCCAGTTCGATGTAACCCACTCGTGCACCCAACTGATCTTCA
GCATCTTTTACTTTCACCAGCGTTTCTGGGTGAGCAAAAACAGGAAGGCAAAATGCCGCAAAAAAGGGAA
TAAGGGCGACACGGAAATGTTGAATACTCATACTCTTCCTTTTTCAATATTATTGAAGCATTTATCAGGG
TTATTGTCTCATGAGCGGATACATATTTGAATGTATTTAGAAAAATAAACAAATAGGGGTTCCGCGCACA
TTTCCCCGAAAAGTGCCACCTGACGTCGACGGATCGGGAGATCTCCCGATCCCCTATGGTGCACTCTCAG
TACAATCTGCTCTGATGCCGCATAGTTAAGCCAGTATCTGCTCCCTGCTTGTGTGTTGGAGGTCGCTGAG
TAGTGCGCGAGCAAAATTTAAGCTACAACAAGGCAAGGCTTGACCGACAATTGCATGAAGAATCTGCTTA
GGGTTAGGCGTTTTGCGCTGCTTCGCGATGTACGGGCCAGATATACGCGTT
Features (pLannotate 1.2.2; 36 found; start..end, strand, type, name):
      1..380     +  enhancer       CMV enhancer: human cytomegalovirus immediate early enhancer
    381..580     +  promoter       CMV promoter: human cytomegalovirus (CMV) immediate early promoter
    598..778     +  LTR            5' LTR (truncated): truncated 5' long terminal repeat (LTR) from HIV-1
    825..950     +  misc_feature   HIV-1 Ψ: packaging signal of human immunodeficiency virus type 1
    934..1297    +  CDS            HIV-1 gag (fragment): gag protein from human immunodeficiency virus 1; gag
   1443..1676    +  misc_feature   RRE: The Rev response element (RRE) of HIV-1 allows for Rev-dependent mRNA export from the nucleus to the cytoplasm.
   2053..2153    +  CDS            Rev (fragment): human immunodeficiency virus 1 (HIV-1) Rev protein; rev; enhances nuclear export of unspliced and incompletely spliced viral mRNAs
   2203..2320    +  misc_feature   cPPT/CTS: central polypurine tract and central termination sequence of HIV-1
   2428..2731    +  enhancer       CMV enhancer: human cytomegalovirus immediate early enhancer
   2733..3007    +  promoter       chicken β-actin promoter: No description available
   3008..3977    +  intron         chimeric intron: chimera between introns from chicken β-actin and rabbit β-globin
   4007..4025    +  promoter       T7 promoter: promoter for bacteriophage T7 RNA polymerase
   4269..4287    -  promoter       SP6 promoter: promoter for bacteriophage SP6 RNA polymerase
   4313..4349    +  polyA_signal   bGH poly(A) signal (fragment): bovine growth hormone polyadenylation signal
   4351..4935    +  misc_feature   IRES2: internal ribosome entry site (IRES) of the encephalomyocarditis virus (EMCV)
   4948..5346    +  CDS            BSD: blasticidin S deaminase; Aspergillus terreus BSD; confers resistance to blasticidin
   5365..5389    +  misc_feature   MCS (fragment): pBluescript multiple cloning site
   5389..5977    +  misc_feature   WPRE: woodchuck hepatitis virus posttranscriptional regulatory element
   5914..6495    +  CDS            nef (fragment): NEF_HV1H2 - Experimental evidence at protein level: Swiss-Prot protein existence level 1. Extracellular Nef protein targets CD4(+) T-lymphocytes for apoptosis by interacting with CXCR4 surface receptors. From Human immunodeficiency virus type 1 group M subtype B (isolate HXB2) (HIV-1).
   6502..6682    +  LTR            5' LTR (truncated): truncated 5' long terminal repeat (LTR) from HIV-1
   6714..6938    +  polyA_signal   bGH poly(A) signal: bovine growth hormone polyadenylation signal
   6942..6963    +  promoter       SV40 promoter (fragment): SV40 enhancer and early promoter
   6984..7412    +  rep_origin     f1 ori (sequence partly withheld): f1 bacteriophage origin of replication; arrow indicates direction of (+) strand synthesis
   7426..7755    +  promoter       SV40 promoter: SV40 enhancer and early promoter
   7803..7850    +  promoter       EM7 promoter: synthetic bacterial promoter&nbsp
   7869..8243    +  CDS            BleoR: antibiotic-binding protein; Sh ble from Streptoalloteichus hindustanus; confers resistance to bleomycin, phleomycin, and Zeocin™
   8253..8378    +  CDS            ble (fragment): BLE_KLEPN - Experimental evidence at protein level: Swiss-Prot protein existence level 1. Binding protein with a strong affinity to the bleomycin family of antibiotics. Binds to CL990; an antimitotic-antibiotic compound. From Klebsiella pneumoniae.
   8373..8494    +  polyA_signal   SV40 poly(A) signal: SV40 polyadenylation signal
   8565..8587    -  protein_bind   lac operator (fragment): The lac repressor binds to the lac operator to inhibit transcription in E. coli. This inhibition can be relieved by adding lactose or isopropyl-β-D-thiogalactopyranoside (IPTG). lac repressor encoded by lacI
   8591..8621    -  promoter       lac promoter: promoter for the E. coli lac operon
   8636..8657    -  protein_bind   CAP binding site: CAP binding activates transcription in the presence of cAMP. E. coli catabolite activator protein
   8670..8762    -  CDS            lacI (fragment): lac repressor; lacI; The lac repressor binds to the lac operator to inhibit transcription in E. coli. This inhibition can be relieved by adding lactose or isopropyl-β-D-thiogalactopyranoside (IPTG).
   8945..9533    -  rep_origin     ori: high-copy-number ColE1/pMB1/pBR322/pUC origin of replication
   9704..10564   -  CDS            AmpR: β-lactamase; bla; confers resistance to ampicillin, carbenicillin, and related antibiotics
  10565..10669   -  promoter       AmpR promoter: bla
  10728..10780   -  misc_feature   bom (fragment): basis of mobility region from pBR322
