[The description below was written by a language model from this plasmid's Addgene catalogue record and pLannotate feature annotations shown in this document.]
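Description:
pf CAG mc2 IRES blast is an empty lentiviral transfer vector for mammalian cells, built on the pF CAG IRES blast backbone and designed to overexpress cloned exons as circular RNA. It is propagated in E. coli as a high-copy plasmid through a ColE1/pUC-type origin with ampicillin selection. An f1 origin is also present, along with an SV40/EM7-driven bleomycin/Zeocin resistance cassette that lies outside the viral genome. The lentiviral portion has a CMV enhancer/promoter fused to a truncated HIV-1 5' LTR, so genomic RNA transcription in packaging cells should not depend on Tat. This is followed by the Ψ packaging signal with a gag fragment, the RRE for Rev-dependent export, and the cPPT/CTS. WPRE, a 3' LTR and a bGH polyadenylation signal close the unit.

The internal expression unit is driven by the CAG promoter (CMV enhancer, chicken β-actin promoter and chimeric intron). According to the depositor, the mc2 cassette consists of partial ZKSCAN1 intron 1 and partial ZKSCAN1 intron 3 separated by a pair of BsmBI sites. It was inserted between BamHI and XbaI sites, which were both retained. These intron fragments are not annotated in the feature table, but they would fall in the short region flanked by the T7 and SP6 promoters. DNA specifying the RNA to be circularised is cloned into the BsmBI sites, and the flanking intronic sequences then promote back-splicing, following an earlier circRNA mini-vector design. Downstream, an EMCV IRES drives blasticidin S deaminase, allowing blasticidin selection of transduced or transfected cells. This marker replaced the neomycin resistance gene of the sibling neo vector. No insert is present in the plasmid as deposited.
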