Addgene plasmid #206235: pf CAG mc2 IRES blast
Purpose: (Empty Backbone) For expressing cloned exons as circular RNA.
Depositing lab: Simon Conn & Brett Stringer. Depositing organization: Flinders University. Publication: Versatile toolkit for highly-efficient and scarless overexpression of circular RNAs. Stringer BW, Gabryelska M, Marri S, Clark L, Lin H, Gantley L, Liu R, Wilusz JE, Conn VM, Conn SJ. bioRxiv. 2023 Nov 22:2023.11.21.568171. doi: 10.1101/2023.11.21.568171. Preprint. PubMed 38045421.
Backbone
  Vector backbone: pF CAG IRES blast
  Vector type: Mammalian Expression, Lentiviral, Synthetic Biology
  Selectable markers: Blasticidin
Growth in bacteria
  Bacterial resistance: Ampicillin, 100 μg/mL
  Growth temperature: 37°C
  Growth strain: NEB Stable
  Copy number: High Copy
Gene/Insert
  Gene/Insert name: None
Terms and licenses: Academic/Nonprofit Terms; Industry Terms: Not Available to Industry
Depositor comments: ZKSCAN1 intron 1 (partial) & ZKSCAN1 intron 3 (partial) separated by a pair of BsmBI restriction sites. 5' Cloning Site: BamHI (not destroyed), 3' Cloning Site: XbaI (not destroyed). The mc2 and pF mc2 series of plasmids were designed and created by Dr Brett Stringer in the laboratory of Prof Simon Conn. They are based on the original circRNA mini vector design of Liang & Wilusz, 2014. The pair of BsmBI restriction sites is the cloning site for DNA specifying the RNA sequence to be circularised. This plasmid was created by replacing the neoR gene of pF CAG mc2 IRES neo with the blastR gene from Addgene plasmid ID 98293. Please visit https://doi.org/10.1101/2023.11.21.568171 for bioRxiv preprint.
How to cite: pf CAG mc2 IRES blast was a gift from Simon Conn & Brett Stringer (Addgene plasmid # 206235 ; http://n2t.net/addgene:206235 ; RRID:Addgene_206235)
